Addgene plasmid #87894: pUC57 DYSF, alt exon 1, 40a
Purpose: research of alternative isoforms of the protein dysferlin
Depositing lab: Jain Foundation.
Backbone
  Vector backbone: pUC57 Kan
  Vector type: Bacterial Expression
Growth in bacteria
  Bacterial resistance: Kanamycin, 50 μg/mL
  Growth temperature: 37°C
  Growth strain: DH5alpha
  Copy number: High Copy
Gene/Insert
  Gene/Insert name: DYSF, alt exon 1, 40a
  Species: H. sapiens (human)
  Mutation: alternative isoforms, see comments
  Entrez Gene: DYSF (a.k.a. FER1L1, LGMD2B, LGMDR2, MMD1)
  Cloning method: Unknown
Terms and licenses: Academic/Nonprofit Terms; Industry Terms: Not Available to Industry
Depositor comments: There are alternative isoforms of the dysferlin protein. The insert contained in this plasmid is described as such: 1. Dysferlin can utilize exon 1 or alternative exon 1a to build a full protein. Therefore, which exon 1 has been included in the construct is noted. 2. Exons 5a, 17 and 40a are optional exons, so if the exon is listed, it is included in the name. 3. The remainder of the exons are not optional, and are included in all constructs.
How to cite: pUC57 DYSF, alt exon 1, 40a was a gift from Jain Foundation (Addgene plasmid # 87894 ; http://n2t.net/addgene:87894 ; RRID:Addgene_87894)
