[The description below was written by a language model from this plasmid's Addgene catalogue record and pLannotate feature annotations shown in this document.]
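Description:
pUC57 DYSF, alt exon 1, 40a is a high-copy bacterial cloning plasmid of about 8.9 kb, built on the pUC57 Kan backbone and carrying a human dysferlin (DYSF) coding sequence. It replicates in E. coli through the pUC/ColE1-type origin. Selection is with kanamycin, using an aminoglycoside phosphotransferase gene driven by the bla (AmpR) promoter. The remaining backbone annotations are typical pUC remnants: short rop, bom and lacI fragments, and a lacZα fragment interrupted by the insert.

The payload is a roughly 6.3 kb open reading frame annotated as human dysferlin, a calcium-sensing protein involved in resealing the sarcolemma of skeletal and cardiac muscle after mechanical damage. According to the depositor's naming scheme, each construct in the series states which first exon is used and lists any optional exons that are present. This one therefore encodes an isoform that begins with the alternative exon 1 and includes optional exon 40a. By the same scheme it lacks the optional exons 5a and 17, while all constitutive exons are present.

Although the catalogue lists the vector type as bacterial expression, the annotated lac promoter, operator and CAP site lie downstream of the DYSF coding sequence and on the opposite strand. No promoter is annotated in a position to drive the insert, and no eukaryotic promoter, polyadenylation signal or epitope tag appears in the feature table. The plasmid is therefore best regarded as a storage and source clone for this isoform, for example as a template for subcloning into expression vectors. This fits its stated purpose of supporting research on alternative dysferlin isoforms. The cloning method is not recorded.
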