Features (pLannotate 1.2.2; 11 found; start..end, strand, type, name):
     58..6318    +  CDS            DYSF: DYSF_HUMAN - Also known as FER1L1. Experimental evidence at protein level: Swiss-Prot protein existence level 1. Key calcium ion sensor involved in the Ca(2+)-triggered synaptic vesicle-plasma membrane fusion. Plays a role in the sarcolemma repair mechanism of both skeletal muscle and cardiomyocytes that permits rapid resealing of membranes disrupted by mechanical stress (By similarity). From Homo sapiens (Human).
   6380..6396    -  protein_bind   lac operator: The lac repressor binds to the lac operator to inhibit transcription in E. coli. This inhibition can be relieved by adding lactose or isopropyl-β-D-thiogalactopyranoside (IPTG). lac repressor encoded by lacI
   6404..6434    -  promoter       lac promoter: promoter for the E. coli lac operon
   6449..6470    -  protein_bind   CAP binding site: CAP binding activates transcription in the presence of cAMP. E. coli catabolite activator protein
   6483..6575    -  CDS            lacI (fragment): lac repressor; lacI; The lac repressor binds to the lac operator to inhibit transcription in E. coli. This inhibition can be relieved by adding lactose or isopropyl-β-D-thiogalactopyranoside (IPTG).
   6758..7346    -  rep_origin     ori: high-copy-number ColE1/pMB1/pBR322/pUC origin of replication
   7517..8332    -  CDS            KanR: aminoglycoside phosphotransferase; aph(3')-Ia; confers resistance to kanamycin in bacteria or G418 (Geneticin®) in eukaryotes
   8333..8437    -  promoter       AmpR promoter: bla
   8532..8567    +  CDS            rop (fragment): Rop protein, which maintains plasmids at low copy number; rop
   8669..8768    +  misc_feature   bom (fragment): basis of mobility region from pBR322
   8774..49      -  CDS            lacZα (fragment) (across the origin): LacZα fragment of β-galactosidase; lacZ fragment
>Addgene plasmid #87894 | pUC57 DYSF, alt exon 1, 40a | addgene full sequence | sequence record 174239 | Addgene NGS Result
ACGCCAGGGTTTTCCCAGTCACGACGTTGTAAAACGACGGCCAGTGAATTGACGCGTATGCTGAGGGTCT
TCATCCTCTATGCCGAGAACGTCCACACACCCGACACCGACATCAGCGATGCCTACTGCTCCGCGGTGTT
TGCAGGGGTGAAGAAGAGAACCAAAGTCATCAAGAACAGCGTGAACCCTGTATGGAATGAGGGATTTGAA
TGGGACCTCAAGGGCATCCCCCTGGACCAGGGCTCTGAGCTTCATGTGGTGGTCAAAGACCATGAGACGA
TGGGGAGGAACAGGTTCCTGGGGGAAGCCAAGGTCCCACTCCGAGAGGTCCTCGCCACCCCTAGTCTGTC
CGCCAGCTTCAATGCCCCCCTGCTGGACACCAAGAAGCAGCCCACAGGGGCCTCGCTGGTCCTGCAGGTG
TCCTACACACCGCTGCCTGGAGCTGTGCCCCTGTTCCCGCCCCCTACTCCTCTGGAGCCCTCCCCGACTC
TGCCTGACCTGGATGTAGTGGCAGACACAGGAGGAGAGGAAGACACAGAGGACCAGGGACTCACTGGAGA
TGAGGCGGAGCCATTCCTGGATCAAAGCGGAGGCCCGGGGGCTCCCACCACCCCAAGGAAACTACCTTCA
CGTCCTCCGCCCCACTACCCCGGGATCAAAAGAAAGCGAAGTGCGCCTACATCTAGAAAGCTGCTGTCAG
ACAAACCGCAGGATTTCCAGATCAGGGTCCAGGTGATCGAGGGGCGCCAGCTGCCGGGGGTGAACATCAA
GCCTGTGGTCAAGGTTACCGCTGCAGGGCAGACCAAGCGGACGCGGATCCACAAGGGAAACAGCCCACTC
TTCAATGAGACTCTTTTCTTCAACTTGTTTGACTCTCCTGGGGAGCTGTTTGATGAGCCCATCTTTATCA
CGGTGGTAGACTCTCGTTCTCTCAGGACAGATGCTCTCCTCGGGGAGTTCCGGATGGACGTGGGCACCAT
TTACAGAGAGCCCCGGCACGCCTATCTCAGGAAGTGGCTGCTGCTCTCAGACCCTGATGACTTCTCTGCT
GGGGCCAGAGGCTACCTGAAAACAAGCCTTTGTGTGCTGGGGCCTGGGGACGAAGCGCCTCTGGAGAGAA
AAGACCCCTCTGAAGACAAGGAGGACATTGAAAGCAACCTGCTCCGGCCCACAGGCGTAGCCCTGCGAGG
AGCCCACTTCTGCCTGAAGGTCTTCCGGGCCGAGGACTTGCCGCAGATGGACGATGCCGTGATGGACAAC
GTGAAACAGATCTTTGGCTTCGAGAGTAACAAGAAGAACTTGGTGGACCCCTTTGTGGAGGTCAGCTTTG
CGGGGAAAATGCTGTGCAGCAAGATCTTGGAGAAGACGGCCAACCCTCAGTGGAACCAGAACATCACACT
GCCTGCCATGTTTCCCTCCATGTGCGAAAAAATGAGGATTCGTATCATAGACTGGGACCGCCTGACTCAC
AATGACATCGTGGCTACCACCTACCTGAGTATGTCGAAAATCTCTGCCCCTGGAGGAGAAATAGAAGTGG
ATGACTACCTGGGCTTCCTCCCCACTTTTGGGCCCTGCTACATCAACCTCTATGGCAGTCCCAGAGAGTT
CACAGGCTTCCCAGACCCCTACACAGAGCTCAACACAGGCAAGGGGGAAGGTGTGGCTTATCGTGGCCGG
CTTCTGCTCTCCCTGGAGACCAAGCTGGTGGAGCACAGTGAACAGAAGGTGGAGGACCTTCCTGCGGATG
ACATCCTCCGGGTGGAGAAGTACCTTAGGAGGCGCAAGTACTCCCTGTTTGCGGCCTTCTACTCAGCCAC
CATGCTGCAGGATGTGGATGACGCCATCCAGTTTGAGGTCAGCATCGGGAACTACGGGAACAAGTTCGAC
ATGACCTGCCTGCCGCTGGCCTCCACCACTCAGTACAGCCGTGCAGTCTTTGACGGGTGCCACTACTACT
ACCTACCCTGGGGTAACGTGAAACCCGTGGTGGTGCTGTCATCCTACTGGGAGGACATCAGCCATAGAAT
CGAGACTCAGAACCAGCTGCTTGGGATTGCTGACCGGCTGGAAGCTGGCCTGGAGCAGGTCCACCTGGCC
CTGAAGGCGCAGTGCTCCACGGAGGACGTGGACTCGCTGGTGGCTCAGCTGACGGATGAGCTCATCGCAG
GCTGCAGCCAGCCTCTGGGTGACATCCATGAGACACCCTCTGCCACCCACCTGGACCAGTACCTGTACCA
GCTGCGCACCCATCACCTGAGCCAAATCACTGAGGCTGCCCTGGCCCTGAAGCTCGGCCACAGTGAGCTC
CCTGCAGCTCTGGAGCAGGCGGAGGACTGGCTCCTGCGTCTGCGTGCCCTGGCAGAGGAGCCCCAGAACA
GCCTGCCGGACATCGTCATCTGGATGCTGCAGGGAGACAAGCGTGTGGCATACCAGCGGGTGCCTGCCCA
CCAAGTCCTCTTCTCCCGGCGGGGTGCCAACTACTGTGGCAAGAATTGTGGGAAGCTACAGACAATCTTT
CTGAAATATCCGATGGAGAAGGTGCCTGGCGCCCGGATGCCAGTGCAGATACGGGTCAAGCTGTGGTTTG
GGCTCTCTGTGGATGAGAAGGAGTTCAACCAGTTTGCTGAGGGGAAGCTGTCTGTCTTTGCTGAAACCTA
TGAGAACGAGACTAAGTTGGCCCTTGTTGGGAACTGGGGCACAACGGGCCTCACCTACCCCAAGTTTTCT
GACGTCACGGGCAAGATCAAGCTACCCAAGGACAGCTTCCGCCCCTCGGCCGGCTGGACCTGGGCTGGAG
ATTGGTTCGTGTGCCCGGAGAAGACTCTGCTCCATGACATGGACGCCGGTCACCTGAGCTTCGTGGAAGA
GGTGTTTGAGAACCAGACCCGGCTTCCCGGAGGCCAGTGGATCTACATGAGTGACAACTACACCGATGTG
AACGGGGAGAAGGTGCTTCCCAAGGATGACATTGAGTGCCCACTGGGCTGGAAGTGGGAAGATGAGGAAT
GGTCCACAGACCTCAACCGGGCTGTCGATGAGCAAGGCTGGGAGTATAGCATCACCATCCCCCCGGAGCG
GAAGCCGAAGCACTGGGTCCCTGCTGAGAAGATGTACTACACACACCGACGGCGGCGCTGGGTGCGCCTG
CGCAGGAGGGATCTCAGCCAAATGGAAGCACTGAAAAGGCACAGGCAGGCGGAGGCGGAGGGCGAGGGCT
GGGAGTACGCCTCTCTTTTTGGCTGGAAGTTCCACCTCGAGTACCGCAAGACAGATGCCTTCCGCCGCCG
CCGCTGGCGCCGTCGCATGGAGCCACTGGAGAAGACGGGGCCTGCAGCTGTGTTTGCCCTTGAGGGGGCC
CTGGGCGGCGTGATGGATGACAAGAGTGAAGATTCCATGTCCGTCTCCACCTTGAGCTTCGGTGTGAACA
GACCCACGATTTCCTGCATATTCGACTATGGGAACCGCTACCATCTACGCTGCTACATGTACCAGGCCCG
GGACCTGGCTGCGATGGACAAGGACTCTTTTTCTGATCCCTATGCCATCGTCTCCTTCCTGCACCAGAGC
CAGAAGACGGTGGTGGTGAAGAACACCCTTAACCCCACCTGGGACCAGACGCTCATCTTCTACGAGATCG
AGATCTTTGGCGAGCCGGCCACAGTTGCTGAGCAACCGCCCAGCATTGTGGTGGAGCTGTACGACCATGA
CACTTATGGTGCAGACGAGTTTATGGGTCGCTGCATCTGTCAACCGAGTCTGGAACGGATGCCACGGCTG
GCCTGGTTCCCACTGACGAGGGGCAGCCAGCCGTCGGGGGAGCTGCTGGCCTCTTTTGAGCTCATCCAGA
GAGAGAAGCCGGCCATCCACCATATTCCTGGTTTTGAGGTGCAGGAGACATCAAGGATCCTGGATGAGTC
TGAGGACACAGACCTGCCCTACCCACCACCCCAGAGGGAGGCCAACATCTACATGGTTCCTCAGAACATC
AAGCCAGCGCTCCAGCGTACCGCCATCGAGATCCTGGCATGGGGCCTGCGGAACATGAAGAGTTACCAGC
TGGCCAACATCTCCTCCCCCAGCCTCGTGGTAGAGTGTGGGGGCCAGACGGTGCAGTCCTGTGTCATCAG
GAACCTCCGGAAGAACCCCAACTTTGACATCTGCACCCTCTTCATGGAAGTGATGCTGCCCAGGGAGGAG
CTCTACTGCCCCCCCATCACCGTCAAGGTCATCGATAACCGCCAGTTTGGCCGCCGGCCTGTGGTGGGCC
AGTGTACCATCCGCTCCCTGGAGAGCTTCCTGTGTGACCCCTACTCGGCGGAGAGTCCATCCCCACAGGG
TGGCCCAGACGATGTGAGCCTACTCAGTCCTGGGGAAGACGTGCTCATCGACATTGATGACAAGGAGCCC
CTCATCCCCATCCAGCTTGCAGACGGTCTGTCGAGCTTGGCCCCCACTAACACGGCTTCTCCTCCATCCA
GTCCTCATGAGGAAGAGTTCATCGATTGGTGGAGCAAATTCTTTGCCTCCATAGGGGAGAGGGAAAAGTG
CGGCTCCTACCTGGAGAAGGATTTTGACACCCTGAAGGTCTATGACACACAGCTGGAGAATGTGGAGGCC
TTTGAGGGCCTGTCTGACTTTTGTAACACCTTCAAGCTGTACCGGGGCAAGACGCAGGAGGAGACAGAAG
ATCCATCTGTGATTGGTGAATTTAAGGGCCTCTTCAAAATTTATCCCCTCCCAGAAGACCCAGCCATCCC
CATGCCCCCAAGACAGTTCCACCAGCTGGCCGCCCAGGGACCCCAGGAGTGCTTGGTCCGTATCTACATT
GTCCGAGCATTTGGCCTGCAGCCCAAGGACCCCAATGGAAAGTGTGATCCTTACATCAAGATCTCCATAG
GGAAGAAATCAGTGAGTGACCAGGATAACTACATCCCCTGCACGCTGGAGCCCGTATTTGGAAAGATGTT
CGAGCTGACCTGCACTCTGCCTCTGGAGAAGGACCTAAAGATCACTCTCTATGACTATGACCTCCTCTCC
AAGGACGAAAAGATCGGTGAGACGGTCGTCGACCTGGAGAACAGGCTGCTGTCCAAGTTTGGGGCTCGCT
GTGGACTCCCACAGACCTACTGTGTCTCTGGACCGAACCAGTGGCGGGACCAGCTCCGCCCCTCCCAGCT
CCTCCACCTCTTCTGCCAGCAGCATAGAGTCAAGGCACCTGTGTACCGGACAGACCGTGTAATGTTTCAG
GATAAAGAATATTCCATTGAAGAGATAGAGGCTGGCAGGATCCCAAACCCACACCTGGGCCCAGTGGAGG
AGCGTCTGGCTCTGCATGTGCTTCAGCAGCAGGGCCTGGTCCCGGAGCACGTGGAGTCACGGCCCCTCTA
CAGCCCCCTGCAGCCAGACATCGAGCAGGGGAAGCTGCAGATGTGGGTCGACCTATTTCCGAAGGCCCTG
GGGCGGCCTGGACCTCCCTTCAACATCACCCCACGGAGAGCCAGAAGGTTTTTCCTGCGTTGTATTATCT
GGAATACCAGAGATGTGATCCTGGATGACCTGAGCCTCACGGGGGAGAAGATGAGCGACATTTATGTGAA
AGGTTGGATGATTGGCTTTGAAGAACACAAGCAAAAGACAGACGTGCATTATCGTTCCCTGGGAGGTGAA
GGCAACTTCAACTGGAGGTTCATTTTCCCCTTCGACTACCTGCCAGCTGAGCAAGTCTGTACCATTGCCA
AGAAGGATGCCTTCTGGAGGCTGGACAAGACTGAGAGCAAAATCCCAGCACGAGTGGTGTTCCAGATCTG
GGACAATGACAAGTTCTCCTTTGATGATTTTCTGGGCTCCCTGCAGCTCGATCTCAACCGCATGCCCAAG
CCAGCCAAGACAGCCAAGAAGTGCTCCTTGGACCAGCTGGATGATGCTTTCCACCCAGAATGGTTTGTGT
CCCTTTTTGAGCAGAAAACAGTGAAGGGCTGGTGGCCCTGTGTAGCAGAAGAGGGTGAGAAGAAAATACT
GGCGGGCAAGCTGGAAATGACCTTGGAGATTGTAGCAGAGAGTGAGCATGAGGAGCGGCCTGCTGGCCAG
GGCCGGGATGAGCCCAACATGAACCCTAAGCTTGAGGACCCAAGGCGCCCCGACACCTCCTTCCTGTGGT
TTACCTCCCCATACAAGACCATGAAGTTCATCCTGTGGCGGCGTTTCCGGTGGGCCATCATCCTCTTCAT
CATCCTCTTCATCCTGCTGCTGTTCCTGGCCATCTTCATCTACGCCTTCCCGAACTATGCTGCCATGAAG
CTGGTGAAGCCCTTCAGCTGAATCCCAATGGCGCGCCGAGCTTGGCTCGAGCATGGTCATAGCTGTTTCC
TGTGTGAAATTGTTATCCGCTCACAATTCCACACAACATACGAGCCGGAAGCATAAAGTGTAAAGCCTGG
GGTGCCTAATGAGTGAGCTAACTCACATTAATTGCGTTGCGCTCACTGCCCGCTTTCCAGTCGGGAAACC
TGTCGTGCCAGCTGCATTAATGAATCGGCCAACGCGCGGGGAGAGGCGGTTTGCGTATTGGGCGCTCTTC
CGCTTCCTCGCTCACTGACTCGCTGCGCTCGGTCGTTCGGCTGCGGCGAGCGGTATCAGCTCACTCAAAG
GCGGTAATACGGTTATCCACAGAATCAGGGGATAACGCAGGAAAGAACATGTGAGCAAAAGGCCAGCAAA
AGGCCAGGAACCGTAAAAAGGCCGCGTTGCTGGCGTTTTTCCATAGGCTCCGCCCCCCTGACGAGCATCA
CAAAAATCGACGCTCAAGTCAGAGGTGGCGAAACCCGACAGGACTATAAAGATACCAGGCGTTTCCCCCT
GGAAGCTCCCTCGTGCGCTCTCCTGTTCCGACCCTGCCGCTTACCGGATACCTGTCCGCCTTTCTCCCTT
CGGGAAGCGTGGCGCTTTCTCATAGCTCACGCTGTAGGTATCTCAGTTCGGTGTAGGTCGTTCGCTCCAA
GCTGGGCTGTGTGCACGAACCCCCCGTTCAGCCCGACCGCTGCGCCTTATCCGGTAACTATCGTCTTGAG
TCCAACCCGGTAAGACACGACTTATCGCCACTGGCAGCAGCCACTGGTAACAGGATTAGCAGAGCGAGGT
ATGTAGGCGGTGCTACAGAGTTCTTGAAGTGGTGGCCTAACTACGGCTACACTAGAAGAACAGTATTTGG
TATCTGCGCTCTGCTGAAGCCAGTTACCTTCGGAAAAAGAGTTGGTAGCTCTTGATCCGGCAAACAAACC
ACCGCTGGTAGCGGTGGTTTTTTTGTTTGCAAGCAGCAGATTACGCGCAGAAAAAAAGGATCTCAAGAAG
ATCCTTTGATCTTTTCTACGGGGTCTGACGCTCAGTGGAACGAAAACTCACGTTAAGGGATTTTGGTCAT
GAGATTATCAAAAAGGATCTTCACCTAGATCCTTTTAAATTAAAAATGAAGTTTTAAATCAATCTAAAGT
ATATATGAGTAAACTTGGTCTGACAGTTAGAAAAACTCATCGAGCATCAAATGAAACTGCAATTTATTCA
TATCAGGATTATCAATACCATATTTTTGAAAAAGCCGTTTCTGTAATGAAGGAGAAAACTCACCGAGGCA
GTTCCATAGGATGGCAAGATCCTGGTATCGGTCTGCGATTCCGACTCGTCCAACATCAATACAACCTATT
AATTTCCCCTCGTCAAAAATAAGGTTATCAAGTGAGAAATCACCATGAGTGACGACTGAATCCGGTGAGA
ATGGCAAAAGTTTATGCATTTCTTTCCAGACTTGTTCAACAGGCCAGCCATTACGCTCGTCATCAAAATC
ACTCGCATCAACCAAACCGTTATTCATTCGTGATTGCGCCTGAGCGAGACGAAATACGCGATCGCTGTTA
AAAGGACAATTACAAACAGGAATCGAATGCAACCGGCGCAGGAACACTGCCAGCGCATCAACAATATTTT
CACCTGAATCAGGATATTCTTCTAATACCTGGAATGCTGTTTTCCCAGGGATCGCAGTGGTGAGTAACCA
TGCATCATCAGGAGTACGGATAAAATGCTTGATGGTCGGAAGAGGCATAAATTCCGTCAGCCAGTTTAGT
CTGACCATCTCATCTGTAACATCATTGGCAACGCTACCTTTGCCATGTTTCAGAAACAACTCTGGCGCAT
CGGGCTTCCCATACAATCGATAGATTGTCGCACCTGATTGCCCGACATTATCGCGAGCCCATTTATACCC
ATATAAATCAGCATCCATGTTGGAATTTAATCGCGGCCTAGAGCAAGACGTTTCCCGTTGAATATGGCTC
ATACTCTTCCTTTTTCAATATTATTGAAGCATTTATCAGGGTTATTGTCTCATGAGCGGATACATATTTG
AATGTATTTAGAAAAATAAACAAATAGGGGTTCCGCGCACATTTCCCCGAAAAGTGCCACCTGACGTCTA
AGAAACCATTATTATCATGACATTAACCTATAAAAATAGGCGTATCACGAGGCCCTTTCGTCTCGCGCGT
TTCGGTGATGACGGTGAAAACCTCTGACACATGCAGCTCCCGGAGACGGTCACAGCTTGTCTGTAAGCGG
ATGCCGGGAGCAGACAAGCCCGTCAGGGCGCGTCAGCGGGTGTTGGCGGGTGTCGGGGCTGGCTTAACTA
TGCGGCATCAGAGCAGATTGTACTGAGAGTGCACCATATGCGGTGTGAAATACCGCACAGATGCGTAAGG
AGAAAATACCGCATCAGGCGCCATTCGCCATTCAGGCTGCGCAACTGTTGGGAAGGGCGATCGGTGCGGG
CCTCTTCGCTATTACGCCAGCTGGCGAAAGGGGGATGTGCTGCAAGGCGATTAAGTTGGGTA
