>Addgene plasmid #87894 | pUC57 DYSF, alt exon 1, 40a | depositor partial sequence | sequence record 176991 | pUC57 DYSF, alt exon 1, 40a sequence 6264 bps
ATGCTGAGGGTCTTCATCCTCTATGCCGAGAACGTCCACACACCCGACACCGACATCAGCGATGCCTACT
GCTCCGCGGTGTTTGCAGGGGTGAAGAAGAGAACCAAAGTCATCAAGAACAGCGTGAACCCTGTATGGAA
TGAGGGATTTGAATGGGACCTCAAGGGCATCCCCCTGGACCAGGGCTCTGAGCTTCATGTGGTGGTCAAA
GACCATGAGACGATGGGGAGGAACAGGTTCCTGGGGGAAGCCAAGGTCCCACTCCGAGAGGTCCTCGCCA
CCCCTAGTCTGTCCGCCAGCTTCAATGCCCCCCTGCTGGACACCAAGAAGCAGCCCACAGGGGCCTCGCT
GGTCCTGCAGGTGTCCTACACACCGCTGCCTGGAGCTGTGCCCCTGTTCCCGCCCCCTACTCCTCTGGAG
CCCTCCCCGACTCTGCCTGACCTGGATGTAGTGGCAGACACAGGAGGAGAGGAAGACACAGAGGACCAGG
GACTCACTGGAGATGAGGCGGAGCCATTCCTGGATCAAAGCGGAGGCCCGGGGGCTCCCACCACCCCAAG
GAAACTACCTTCACGTCCTCCGCCCCACTACCCCGGGATCAAAAGAAAGCGAAGTGCGCCTACATCTAGA
AAGCTGCTGTCAGACAAACCGCAGGATTTCCAGATCAGGGTCCAGGTGATCGAGGGGCGCCAGCTGCCGG
GGGTGAACATCAAGCCTGTGGTCAAGGTTACCGCTGCAGGGCAGACCAAGCGGACGCGGATCCACAAGGG
AAACAGCCCACTCTTCAATGAGACTCTTTTCTTCAACTTGTTTGACTCTCCTGGGGAGCTGTTTGATGAG
CCCATCTTTATCACGGTGGTAGACTCTCGTTCTCTCAGGACAGATGCTCTCCTCGGGGAGTTCCGGATGG
ACGTGGGCACCATTTACAGAGAGCCCCGGCACGCCTATCTCAGGAAGTGGCTGCTGCTCTCAGACCCTGA
TGACTTCTCTGCTGGGGCCAGAGGCTACCTGAAAACAAGCCTTTGTGTGCTGGGGCCTGGGGACGAAGCG
CCTCTGGAGAGAAAAGACCCCTCTGAAGACAAGGAGGACATTGAAAGCAACCTGCTCCGGCCCACAGGCG
TAGCCCTGCGAGGAGCCCACTTCTGCCTGAAGGTCTTCCGGGCCGAGGACTTGCCGCAGATGGACGATGC
CGTGATGGACAACGTGAAACAGATCTTTGGCTTCGAGAGTAACAAGAAGAACTTGGTGGACCCCTTTGTG
GAGGTCAGCTTTGCGGGGAAAATGCTGTGCAGCAAGATCTTGGAGAAGACGGCCAACCCTCAGTGGAACC
AGAACATCACACTGCCTGCCATGTTTCCCTCCATGTGCGAAAAAATGAGGATTCGTATCATAGACTGGGA
CCGCCTGACTCACAATGACATCGTGGCTACCACCTACCTGAGTATGTCGAAAATCTCTGCCCCTGGAGGA
GAAATAGAAGTGGATGACTACCTGGGCTTCCTCCCCACTTTTGGGCCCTGCTACATCAACCTCTATGGCA
GTCCCAGAGAGTTCACAGGCTTCCCAGACCCCTACACAGAGCTCAACACAGGCAAGGGGGAAGGTGTGGC
TTATCGTGGCCGGCTTCTGCTCTCCCTGGAGACCAAGCTGGTGGAGCACAGTGAACAGAAGGTGGAGGAC
CTTCCTGCGGATGACATCCTCCGGGTGGAGAAGTACCTTAGGAGGCGCAAGTACTCCCTGTTTGCGGCCT
TCTACTCAGCCACCATGCTGCAGGATGTGGATGACGCCATCCAGTTTGAGGTCAGCATCGGGAACTACGG
GAACAAGTTCGACATGACCTGCCTGCCGCTGGCCTCCACCACTCAGTACAGCCGTGCAGTCTTTGACGGG
TGCCACTACTACTACCTACCCTGGGGTAACGTGAAACCCGTGGTGGTGCTGTCATCCTACTGGGAGGACA
TCAGCCATAGAATCGAGACTCAGAACCAGCTGCTTGGGATTGCTGACCGGCTGGAAGCTGGCCTGGAGCA
GGTCCACCTGGCCCTGAAGGCGCAGTGCTCCACGGAGGACGTGGACTCGCTGGTGGCTCAGCTGACGGAT
GAGCTCATCGCAGGCTGCAGCCAGCCTCTGGGTGACATCCATGAGACACCCTCTGCCACCCACCTGGACC
AGTACCTGTACCAGCTGCGCACCCATCACCTGAGCCAAATCACTGAGGCTGCCCTGGCCCTGAAGCTCGG
CCACAGTGAGCTCCCTGCAGCTCTGGAGCAGGCGGAGGACTGGCTCCTGCGTCTGCGTGCCCTGGCAGAG
GAGCCCCAGAACAGCCTGCCGGACATCGTCATCTGGATGCTGCAGGGAGACAAGCGTGTGGCATACCAGC
GGGTGCCTGCCCACCAAGTCCTCTTCTCCCGGCGGGGTGCCAACTACTGTGGCAAGAATTGTGGGAAGCT
ACAGACAATCTTTCTGAAATATCCGATGGAGAAGGTGCCTGGCGCCCGGATGCCAGTGCAGATACGGGTC
AAGCTGTGGTTTGGGCTCTCTGTGGATGAGAAGGAGTTCAACCAGTTTGCTGAGGGGAAGCTGTCTGTCT
TTGCTGAAACCTATGAGAACGAGACTAAGTTGGCCCTTGTTGGGAACTGGGGCACAACGGGCCTCACCTA
CCCCAAGTTTTCTGACGTCACGGGCAAGATCAAGCTACCCAAGGACAGCTTCCGCCCCTCGGCCGGCTGG
ACCTGGGCTGGAGATTGGTTCGTGTGCCCGGAGAAGACTCTGCTCCATGACATGGACGCCGGTCACCTGA
GCTTCGTGGAAGAGGTGTTTGAGAACCAGACCCGGCTTCCCGGAGGCCAGTGGATCTACATGAGTGACAA
CTACACCGATGTGAACGGGGAGAAGGTGCTTCCCAAGGATGACATTGAGTGCCCACTGGGCTGGAAGTGG
GAAGATGAGGAATGGTCCACAGACCTCAACCGGGCTGTCGATGAGCAAGGCTGGGAGTATAGCATCACCA
TCCCCCCGGAGCGGAAGCCGAAGCACTGGGTCCCTGCTGAGAAGATGTACTACACACACCGACGGCGGCG
CTGGGTGCGCCTGCGCAGGAGGGATCTCAGCCAAATGGAAGCACTGAAAAGGCACAGGCAGGCGGAGGCG
GAGGGCGAGGGCTGGGAGTACGCCTCTCTTTTTGGCTGGAAGTTCCACCTCGAGTACCGCAAGACAGATG
CCTTCCGCCGCCGCCGCTGGCGCCGTCGCATGGAGCCACTGGAGAAGACGGGGCCTGCAGCTGTGTTTGC
CCTTGAGGGGGCCCTGGGCGGCGTGATGGATGACAAGAGTGAAGATTCCATGTCCGTCTCCACCTTGAGC
TTCGGTGTGAACAGACCCACGATTTCCTGCATATTCGACTATGGGAACCGCTACCATCTACGCTGCTACA
TGTACCAGGCCCGGGACCTGGCTGCGATGGACAAGGACTCTTTTTCTGATCCCTATGCCATCGTCTCCTT
CCTGCACCAGAGCCAGAAGACGGTGGTGGTGAAGAACACCCTTAACCCCACCTGGGACCAGACGCTCATC
TTCTACGAGATCGAGATCTTTGGCGAGCCGGCCACAGTTGCTGAGCAACCGCCCAGCATTGTGGTGGAGC
TGTACGACCATGACACTTATGGTGCAGACGAGTTTATGGGTCGCTGCATCTGTCAACCGAGTCTGGAACG
GATGCCACGGCTGGCCTGGTTCCCACTGACGAGGGGCAGCCAGCCGTCGGGGGAGCTGCTGGCCTCTTTT
GAGCTCATCCAGAGAGAGAAGCCGGCCATCCACCATATTCCTGGTTTTGAGGTGCAGGAGACATCAAGGA
TCCTGGATGAGTCTGAGGACACAGACCTGCCCTACCCACCACCCCAGAGGGAGGCCAACATCTACATGGT
TCCTCAGAACATCAAGCCAGCGCTCCAGCGTACCGCCATCGAGATCCTGGCATGGGGCCTGCGGAACATG
AAGAGTTACCAGCTGGCCAACATCTCCTCCCCCAGCCTCGTGGTAGAGTGTGGGGGCCAGACGGTGCAGT
CCTGTGTCATCAGGAACCTCCGGAAGAACCCCAACTTTGACATCTGCACCCTCTTCATGGAAGTGATGCT
GCCCAGGGAGGAGCTCTACTGCCCCCCCATCACCGTCAAGGTCATCGATAACCGCCAGTTTGGCCGCCGG
CCTGTGGTGGGCCAGTGTACCATCCGCTCCCTGGAGAGCTTCCTGTGTGACCCCTACTCGGCGGAGAGTC
CATCCCCACAGGGTGGCCCAGACGATGTGAGCCTACTCAGTCCTGGGGAAGACGTGCTCATCGACATTGA
TGACAAGGAGCCCCTCATCCCCATCCAGCTTGCAGACGGTCTGTCGAGCTTGGCCCCCACTAACACGGCT
TCTCCTCCATCCAGTCCTCATGAGGAAGAGTTCATCGATTGGTGGAGCAAATTCTTTGCCTCCATAGGGG
AGAGGGAAAAGTGCGGCTCCTACCTGGAGAAGGATTTTGACACCCTGAAGGTCTATGACACACAGCTGGA
GAATGTGGAGGCCTTTGAGGGCCTGTCTGACTTTTGTAACACCTTCAAGCTGTACCGGGGCAAGACGCAG
GAGGAGACAGAAGATCCATCTGTGATTGGTGAATTTAAGGGCCTCTTCAAAATTTATCCCCTCCCAGAAG
ACCCAGCCATCCCCATGCCCCCAAGACAGTTCCACCAGCTGGCCGCCCAGGGACCCCAGGAGTGCTTGGT
CCGTATCTACATTGTCCGAGCATTTGGCCTGCAGCCCAAGGACCCCAATGGAAAGTGTGATCCTTACATC
AAGATCTCCATAGGGAAGAAATCAGTGAGTGACCAGGATAACTACATCCCCTGCACGCTGGAGCCCGTAT
TTGGAAAGATGTTCGAGCTGACCTGCACTCTGCCTCTGGAGAAGGACCTAAAGATCACTCTCTATGACTA
TGACCTCCTCTCCAAGGACGAAAAGATCGGTGAGACGGTCGTCGACCTGGAGAACAGGCTGCTGTCCAAG
TTTGGGGCTCGCTGTGGACTCCCACAGACCTACTGTGTCTCTGGACCGAACCAGTGGCGGGACCAGCTCC
GCCCCTCCCAGCTCCTCCACCTCTTCTGCCAGCAGCATAGAGTCAAGGCACCTGTGTACCGGACAGACCG
TGTAATGTTTCAGGATAAAGAATATTCCATTGAAGAGATAGAGGCTGGCAGGATCCCAAACCCACACCTG
GGCCCAGTGGAGGAGCGTCTGGCTCTGCATGTGCTTCAGCAGCAGGGCCTGGTCCCGGAGCACGTGGAGT
CACGGCCCCTCTACAGCCCCCTGCAGCCAGACATCGAGCAGGGGAAGCTGCAGATGTGGGTCGACCTATT
TCCGAAGGCCCTGGGGCGGCCTGGACCTCCCTTCAACATCACCCCACGGAGAGCCAGAAGGTTTTTCCTG
CGTTGTATTATCTGGAATACCAGAGATGTGATCCTGGATGACCTGAGCCTCACGGGGGAGAAGATGAGCG
ACATTTATGTGAAAGGTTGGATGATTGGCTTTGAAGAACACAAGCAAAAGACAGACGTGCATTATCGTTC
CCTGGGAGGTGAAGGCAACTTCAACTGGAGGTTCATTTTCCCCTTCGACTACCTGCCAGCTGAGCAAGTC
TGTACCATTGCCAAGAAGGATGCCTTCTGGAGGCTGGACAAGACTGAGAGCAAAATCCCAGCACGAGTGG
TGTTCCAGATCTGGGACAATGACAAGTTCTCCTTTGATGATTTTCTGGGCTCCCTGCAGCTCGATCTCAA
CCGCATGCCCAAGCCAGCCAAGACAGCCAAGAAGTGCTCCTTGGACCAGCTGGATGATGCTTTCCACCCA
GAATGGTTTGTGTCCCTTTTTGAGCAGAAAACAGTGAAGGGCTGGTGGCCCTGTGTAGCAGAAGAGGGTG
AGAAGAAAATACTGGCGGGCAAGCTGGAAATGACCTTGGAGATTGTAGCAGAGAGTGAGCATGAGGAGCG
GCCTGCTGGCCAGGGCCGGGATGAGCCCAACATGAACCCTAAGCTTGAGGACCCAAGGCGCCCCGACACC
TCCTTCCTGTGGTTTACCTCCCCATACAAGACCATGAAGTTCATCCTGTGGCGGCGTTTCCGGTGGGCCA
TCATCCTCTTCATCATCCTCTTCATCCTGCTGCTGTTCCTGGCCATCTTCATCTACGCCTTCCCGAACTA
TGCTGCCATGAAGCTGGTGAAGCCCTTCAGCTGA
